Addgene plasmid #205990: rAAV9-CAP-in-cis-Lox-AAV
Purpose: rAAV9 cap acceptor vector for CREATE libraries
Depositing lab: Viviana Gradinaru. Depositing organization: California Institute of Technology. Publication: Adeno-associated viral vectors for functional intravenous gene transfer throughout the non-human primate brain. Chuapoco MR, Flytzanis NC, Goeden N, Christopher Octeau J, Roxas KM, Chan KY, Scherrer J, Winchester J, Blackburn RJ, Campos LJ, Man KNM, Sun J, Chen X, Lefevre A, Singh VP, Arokiaraj CM, Shay TF, Vendemiatti J, Jang MJ, Mich JK, Bishaw Y, Gore BB, Omstead V, Taskin N, Weed N, Levi BP, Ting JT, Miller CT, Deverman BE, Pickel J, Tian L, Fox AS, Gradinaru V. Nat Nanotechnol. 2023 Jul 10. doi: 10.1038/s41565-023-01419-x. PubMed 37430038.
Backbone
  Vector backbone: recombinant AAV2/9
  Vector type: AAV
Growth in bacteria
  Bacterial resistance: Ampicillin, 100 μg/mL
  Growth temperature: 30°C
  Growth strain: NEB Stable
  Copy number: Unknown
Gene/Insert
  Gene/Insert name: rAAV9 cap acceptor vector for CREATE libraries
  Species: Synthetic
  Mutation: Deletion between XbaI and AgeI sites
Terms and licenses: Academic/Nonprofit Terms; Industry Terms: Not Available to Industry
Depositor comments: The left ITR in this construct contains a 22bp deletion. We have not observed this change to impact vector production or function. This work was supported by funding from: NIH BRAIN Armamentarium UF1MH128336 Michael J Fox Foundation for Parkinson's Research ASAP-020495 Additional information may be found in Ravindra Kumar, Sripriya et al. “Multiplexed Cre-dependent selection yields systemic AAVs for targeting distinct brain cell types.” Nature methods vol. 17,5 (2020): 541-550. doi:10.1038/s41592-020-0799-7
How to cite: rAAV9-CAP-in-cis-Lox-AAV was a gift from Viviana Gradinaru (Addgene plasmid # 205990 ; http://n2t.net/addgene:205990 ; RRID:Addgene_205990)
