[The description below was written by a language model from this plasmid's Addgene catalogue record and pLannotate feature annotations shown in this document.]
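Description:
rAAV9-CAP-in-cis-Lox-AAV is an AAV transfer plasmid that serves as the capsid-gene acceptor for building AAV9 variant libraries used in CREATE (Cre-recombination-based AAV targeted evolution) selections. It is propagated in E. coli on a high-copy ColE1/pUC-type origin with ampicillin selection through the bla promoter and β-lactamase gene. The recombinant genome is flanked by AAV2 inverted terminal repeats. The depositor notes a 22 bp deletion in the left ITR that has not been seen to affect vector production or function. This matches the 22 nt length difference between the two sequence records (6,249 nt depositor, 6,227 nt sequenced) and the fragmented left ITR annotation in the sequenced version.

Between the ITRs sits a human UbC promoter driving mCherry, terminated by a bGH poly(A) fragment and a synthetic poly(A) signal, which gives a fluorescent marker of transduction. Downstream is a fragment of the AAV2 rep region (annotated as Rep52), followed by a capsid open reading frame. The annotation tool matched this frame to AAV2 VP1 by homology, but the record describes it as AAV9 cap. The cap gene carries a deletion between XbaI and AgeI sites, so it is non-functional until a library fragment is cloned in to restore the missing segment. The record does not explicitly annotate a cap promoter; the retained rep sequence presumably supplies the native regulatory elements for cap expression.

After cap, an SV40 poly(A) signal lies in reverse orientation between lox71 and lox66 sites that face each other. Because the capsid gene is packaged in cis within the particle it encodes, Cre in a transduced target cell inverts this segment. The left- and right-element mutant lox sites make the inversion essentially irreversible, which allows selective recovery of capsid sequences that reached Cre-expressing cells.
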