Features (pLannotate 1.2.2; 15 found; start..end, strand, type, name):
    152..550     +  promoter       UbC promoter: human ubiquitin C promoter
    559..1266    +  CDS            mCherry: mCherry is a basic (constitutively fluorescent) red fluorescent protein published in 2004, derived from Discosoma sp.. It is reported to be a very rapidly-maturing monomer with low acid sensitivity.
   1275..1330    +  polyA_signal   bGH poly(A) signal (fragment): bovine growth hormone polyadenylation signal
   1340..1387    +  polyA_signal   poly(A) signal: synthetic polyadenylation signal
   1392..1988    +  CDS            Rep52 (fragment): REP52_AAV2S - Experimental evidence at protein level: Swiss-Prot protein existence level 1. Plays a critical role during packaging of viral DNA into empty capsids, where they are thought to be part of the packaging motor complex. The single stranded genomic DNA is packaged in a 3' to 5' direction and requires the association between viral DNA and Rep40. Regulates host PKA activity by interacting with host PRKX as a mechanism to interfere with helper virus propagation and to promote its own replication. From Adeno-associated virus 2 (isolate Srivastava/1982) (AAV-2).
   2008..3792    +  CDS            VP1 (fragment): CAPSD_AAV2S - Experimental evidence at protein level: Swiss-Prot protein existence level 1. Capsid protein self-assembles to form an icosahedral capsid with a T=1 symmetry, about 22 nm in diameter, and consisting of 60 copies of three size variants of the capsid protein VP1, VP2 and VP3 which differ in their N-terminus. The capsid encapsulates the genomic ssDNA. Binds to host cell heparan sulfate and uses host ITGA5-ITGB1 as coreceptor on the cell surface to provide virion attachment to target cell. This attachment induces virion internalization predominantly through clathrin-dependent endocyt
   3802..3835    +  protein_bind   lox71: Left element (LE) mutant of loxP (Araki et al., 2010). Cre-mediated recombination occurs in the 8-bp core sequence (GCATACAT). Cre recombinase
   3857..3978    -  polyA_signal   SV40 poly(A) signal: SV40 polyadenylation signal
   4001..4069    -  CDS            large T antigen (fragment): large T antigen from SV40 (simian virus 40)
   4081..4114    -  protein_bind   lox66: Right element (RE) mutant of loxP (Araki et al., 2010). Cre-mediated recombination occurs in the 8-bp core sequence (GCATACAT). Cre recombinase
   4127..4256    +  repeat_region  AAV2 ITR (fragment): inverted terminal repeat of adeno-associated virus serotype 2 inverted
   4407..4511    +  promoter       AmpR promoter: bla
   4512..5372    +  CDS            AmpR: β-lactamase; bla; confers resistance to ampicillin, carbenicillin, and related antibiotics
   5543..6131    +  rep_origin     ori: high-copy-number ColE1/pMB1/pBR322/pUC origin of replication
   6247..110     +  repeat_region  AAV2 ITR (fragment) (across the origin): inverted terminal repeat of adeno-associated virus serotype 2 inverted
>Addgene plasmid #205990 | rAAV9-CAP-in-cis-Lox-AAV | depositor full sequence | sequence record 400893 | rAAV9-CAP-in-cis-Lox-AAV sequence 6249 bps
TTGGCCACTCCCTCTCTGCGCGCTCGCTCGCTCACTGAGGCCGGGCGACCAAAGGTCGCCCGACGCCCGG
GCTTTGCCCGGGCGGCCTCAGTGAGCGAGCGAGCGCGCAGAGAGGGAGTGGCCAACTCCATCACTAGGGG
TTCCTACTAGTGGCCTCCGCGCCGGGTTTTGGCGCCTCCCGCGGGCGCCCCCCTCCTCACGGCGAGCGCT
GCCACGTCAGACGAAGGGCGCAGCGAGCGTCCTGATCCTTCCGCCCGGACGCTCAGGACAGCGGCCCGCT
GCTCATAAGACTCGGCCTTAGAACCCCAGTATCAGCAGAAGGACATTTTAGGACGGGACTTGGGTGACTC
TAGGGCACTGGTTTTCTTTCCAGAGAGCGGAACAGGCGAGGAAAAGTAGTCCCTTCTCGGCGATTCTGCG
GAGGGATCTCCGTGGGGCGGTGAACGCCGATGATTATATAAGGACGCGCCGGGTGTGGCACAGCTAGTTC
CGTCGCAGCCGGGATTTGGGTCGCGGTTCTTGTTTGTGGATCGCTGTGATCGTCACTTGGCGGCCGCCAT
GGTCAGCAAGGGCGAGGAGGATAACATGGCCATCATCAAGGAGTTCATGCGCTTCAAGGTGCACATGGAG
GGCTCCGTGAACGGCCACGAGTTCGAGATCGAGGGCGAGGGCGAGGGCCGCCCCTACGAGGGCACCCAGA
CCGCCAAGCTGAAGGTGACCAAGGGTGGCCCCCTGCCCTTCGCCTGGGACATCCTGTCCCCTCAATTCAT
GTATGGCTCCAAGGCCTACGTGAAGCACCCCGCCGACATCCCCGACTACTTGAAGCTGTCCTTCCCCGAG
GGCTTCAAGTGGGAGCGCGTGATGAACTTCGAGGACGGCGGCGTGGTGACCGTGACCCAGGACTCCTCCT
TACAAGACGGCGAGTTCATCTACAAAGTGAAGCTGCGCGGCACCAACTTCCCCTCCGACGGCCCCGTAAT
GCAGAAGAAGACCATGGGCTGGGAGGCCTCCTCCGAGCGGATGTACCCCGAGGACGGCGCCCTGAAGGGC
GAGATCAAGCAGAGGCTGAAGCTGAAGGACGGCGGCCACTACGACGCTGAGGTCAAGACCACCTACAAGG
CCAAGAAGCCCGTGCAGCTGCCCGGCGCCTACAACGTCAACATCAAGTTGGACATCACCTCCCACAACGA
GGACTACACCATCGTGGAACAGTACGAACGCGCCGAGGGCCGCCACTCCACCGGCGGCATGGACGAGCTG
TACAAGTAAAGGATCCCCTCCCCCGTGCCTTCCTTGACCCTGGAAGGTGCCACTCCCACTGTCCTTTCCT
CCTCCTAGGAATAAAATATCTTTATTTTCATTACATCTGTGTGTTGGTTTTTTGTGTAGATCTGTTCAAA
TTTGAACTGACTAAGCGGCTCCCGCCAGATTTTGGCAAGATTACTAAGCAGGAAGTCAAGGACTTTTTTG
CTTGGGCAAAGGTCAATCAGGTGCCGGTGACTCACGAGTTTAAAGTTCCCAGGGAATTGGCGGGAACTAA
AGGGGCGGAGAAATCTCTAAAACGCCCACTGGGTGACGTCACCAATACTAGCTATAAAAGTCTGGAGAAG
CGGGCCAGGCTCTCATTTGTTCCCGAGACGCCTCGCAGTTCAGACGTGACTGTTGATCCCGCTCCTCTGC
GACCGCTAGCTTCGATCAACTACGCGGACAGGTACCAAAACAAATGTTCTCGTCACGTGGGCATGAATCT
GATGCTGTTTCCCTGCAGACAATGCGAGAGACTGAATCAGAATTCAAATATCTGCTTCACTCACGGTGTC
AAAGACTGTTTAGAGTGCTTTCCCGTGTCAGAATCTCAACCCGTTTCTGTCGTCAAAAAGGCGTATCAGA
AACTGTGCTACATTCATCACATCATGGGAAAGGTGCCAGACGCTTGCACTGCTTGCGACCTGGTCAATGT
GGACTTGGATGACTGTGTTTCTGAACAATAAATGACTTAAACCAGGTATGGCTGCCGATGGTTATCTTCC
AGATTGGCTCGAGGACAACCTTAGTGAAGGAATTCGCGAGTGGTGGGCTTTGAAACCTGGAGCCCCTCAA
CCCAAGGCAAATCAACAACATCAAGACAACGCTCGAGGTCTTGTGCTTCCGGGTTACAAATACCTTGGAC
CCGGCAACGGACTCGACAAGGGGGAGCCGGTCAACGCAGCAGACGCGGCGGCCCTCGAGCACGACAAGGC
CTACGACCAGCAGCTCAAGGCCGGAGACAACCCGTACCTCAAGTACAACCACGCCGACGCCGAGTTCCAG
GAGCGGCTCAAAGAAGATACGTCTTTTGGGGGCAACCTCGGGCGAGCAGTCTTCCAGGCCAAAAAGAGGC
TTCTTGAACCTCTTGGTCTGGTTGAGGAAGCGGCTAAGACGGCTCCTGGAAAGAAGAGGCCTGTAGAGCA
GTCTCCTCAGGAACCGGACTCCTCCGCGGGTATTGGCAAATCGGGTGCACAGCCCGCTAAAAAGAGACTC
AATTTCGGTCAGACTGGCGACACAGAGTCAGTCCCAGACCCTCAACCAATCGGAGAACCTCCCGCAGCCC
CCTCAGGTGTGGGATCTCTTACAATGGCTTCAGGTGGTGGCGCACCAGTGGCAGACAATAACGAAGGTGC
CGATGGAGTGGGTAGTTCCTCGGGAAATTGGCATTGCGATTCCCAATGGCTGGGGGACAGAGTCATCACC
ACCAGCACCCGAACCTGGGCCCTGCCCACCTACAACAATCACCTCTACAAGCAAATCTCCAACAGCACAT
CTGGAGGATCTTCAAATGACAACGCCTACTTCGGCTACAGCACCCCCTGGGGGTATTTTGACTTCAACAG
ATTCCACTGCCACTTCTCACCACGTGACTGGCAGCGACTCATCAACAACAACTGGGGATTCCGGCCTAAG
CGACTCAACTTCAAGCTCTTCAACATTCAGGTCAAAGAGGTTACGGACAACAATGGAGTCAAGACCATCG
CCAATAACCTTACCAGCACGGTCCAGGTCTTCACGGACTCAGACTATCAGCTCCCGTACGTGCTCGGGTC
GGCTCACGAGGGCTGCCTCCCGCCGTTCCCAGCGGACGTTTTCATGATTCCTCAGTACGGGTATCTGACG
CTTAATGATGGAAGCCAGGCCGTGGGTCGTTCGTCCTTTTACTGCCTGGAATATTTCCCGTCGCAAATGC
TAAGAACGGGTAACAACTTCCAGTTCAGCTACGAGTTTGAGAACGTACCTTTCCATAGCAGCTACGCTCA
CAGCCAAAGCCTGGACCGACTAATGAATCCACTCATCGACCAATACTTGTACTATCTCTCTAGAACTATT
ACCGGTTGGGTTCAAAACCAAGGAATACTTCCGGGTATGGTTTGGCAGGACAGAGATGTGTACCTGCAAG
GACCCATTTGGGCCAAAATTCCTCACACGGACGGCAACTTTCACCCTTCTCCGCTGATGGGAGGGTTTGG
AATGAAGCACCCGCCTCCTCAGATCCTCATCAAAAACACACCTGTACCTGCGGATCCTCCAACGGCCTTC
AACAAGGACAAGCTGAACTCTTTCATCACCCAGTATTCTACTGGCCAAGTCAGCGTGGAGATCGAGTGGG
AGCTGCAGAAGGAAAACAGCAAGCGCTGGAACCCGGAGATCCAGTACACTTCCAACTATTACAAGTCTAA
TAATGTTGAATTTGCTGTTAATACTGAAGGTGTATATAGTGAACCCCGCCCCATTGGCACCAGATACCTG
ACTCGTAATCTGTAAGTCGACTACCGTTCGTATAGCATACATTATACGAAGTTATCATATGTTCGAGCAG
ACATGATAAGATACATTGATGAGTTTGGACAAACCACAACTAGAATGCAGTGAAAAAAATGCTTTATTTG
TGAAATTTGTGATGCTATTGCTTTATTTGTAACCATTATAAGCTGCAATAAACAAGTTAACAACAACAAT
TGCATTCATTTTATGTTTCAGGTTCAGGGGGAGATGTGGGAGGTTTTTTAAAGCAAGTAAAACCTCTACA
AATGTGGTAAAATCGAGCTCTACCGTTCGTATAATGTATGCTATACGAAGTTATGATATCAAGCTTAGGA
ACCCCTAGTGATGGAGTTGGCCACTCCCTCTCTGCGCGCTCGCTCGCTCACTGAGGCCGGGCGACCAAAG
GTCGCCCGACGCCCGGGCTTTGCCCGGGCGGCCTCAGTGAGCGAGCGAGCGCGCAGAGAGGGAGTGGCCA
AGCTAGCGGGCGATTAAGGAAAGGGCTAGATCATTCTTGAAGACGAAAGGGCCTCGTGATACGCCTATTT
TTATAGGTTAATGTCATGATAATAATGGTTTCTTAGACGTCAGGTGGCACTTTTCGGGGAAATGTGCGCG
GAACCCCTATTTGTTTATTTTTCTAAATACATTCAAATATGTATCCGCTCATGAGACAATAACCCTGATA
AATGCTTCAATAATATTGAAAAAGGAAGAGTATGAGTATTCAACATTTCCGTGTCGCCCTTATTCCCTTT
TTTGCGGCATTTTGCCTTCCTGTTTTTGCTCACCCAGAAACGCTGGTGAAAGTAAAAGATGCTGAAGATC
AGTTGGGTGCACGAGTGGGTTACATCGAACTGGATCTCAACAGCGGTAAGATCCTTGAGAGTTTTCGCCC
CGAAGAACGTTTTCCAATGATGAGCACTTTTAAAGTTCTGCTATGTGGCGCGGTATTATCCCGTGTTGAC
GCCGGGCAAGAGCAACTCGGTCGCCGCATACACTATTCTCAGAATGACTTGGTTGAGTACTCACCAGTCA
CAGAAAAGCATCTTACGGATGGCATGACAGTAAGAGAATTATGCAGTGCTGCCATAACCATGAGTGATAA
CACTGCGGCCAACTTACTTCTGACAACGATCGGAGGACCGAAGGAGCTAACCGCTTTTTTGCACAACATG
GGGGATCATGTAACTCGCCTTGATCGTTGGGAACCGGAGCTGAATGAAGCCATACCAAACGACGAGCGTG
ACACCACGATGCCTGTAGCAATGGCAACAACGTTGCGCAAACTATTAACTGGCGAACTACTTACTCTAGC
TTCCCGGCAACAATTAATAGACTGGATGGAGGCGGATAAAGTTGCAGGACCACTTCTGCGCTCGGCCCTT
CCGGCTGGCTGGTTTATTGCTGATAAATCTGGAGCCGGTGAGCGTGGGTCTCGCGGTATCATTGCAGCAC
TGGGGCCAGATGGTAAGCCCTCCCGTATCGTAGTTATCTACACGACGGGGAGTCAGGCAACTATGGATGA
ACGAAATAGACAGATCGCTGAGATAGGTGCCTCACTGATTAAGCATTGGTAACTGTCAGACCAAGTTTAC
TCATATATACTTTAGATTGATTTAAAACTTCATTTTTAATTTAAAAGGATCTAGGTGAAGATCCTTTTTG
ATAATCTCATGACCAAAATCCCTTAACGTGAGTTTTCGTTCCACTGAGCGTCAGACCCCGTAGAAAAGAT
CAAAGGATCTTCTTGAGATCCTTTTTTTCTGCGCGTAATCTGCTGCTTGCAAACAAAAAAACCACCGCTA
CCAGCGGTGGTTTGTTTGCCGGATCAAGAGCTACCAACTCTTTTTCCGAAGGTAACTGGCTTCAGCAGAG
CGCAGATACCAAATACTGTTCTTCTAGTGTAGCCGTAGTTAGGCCACCACTTCAAGAACTCTGTAGCACC
GCCTACATACCTCGCTCTGCTAATCCTGTTACCAGTGGCTGCTGCCAGTGGCGATAAGTCGTGTCTTACC
GGGTTGGACTCAAGACGATAGTTACCGGATAAGGCGCAGCGGTCGGGCTGAACGGGGGGTTCGTGCACAC
AGCCCAGCTTGGAGCGAACGACCTACACCGAACTGAGATACCTACAGCGTGAGCTATGAGAAAGCGCCAC
GCTTCCCGAAGGGAGAAAGGCGGACAGGTATCCGGTAAGCGGCAGGGTCGGAACAGGAGAGCGCACGAGG
GAGCTTCCAGGGGGAAACGCCTGGTATCTTTATAGTCCTGTCGGGTTTCGCCACCTCTGACTTGAGCGTC
GATTTTTGTGATGCTCGTCAGGGGGGCGGAGCCTATGGAAAAACGCCAGCAACGCGGCCTTTTTACGGTT
CCTGGCCTTTTGCTGGCCTTTTGCTCACATGTAATAAACACACACACACCAACAACCGTGGTTGGTTGTT
GTGTTGGTTTATTCTCGAG
