Features (pLannotate 1.2.2; 16 found; start..end, strand, type, name):
     61..123     -  repeat_region  AAV2 ITR (fragment): inverted terminal repeat of adeno-associated virus serotype 2 inverted
    130..528     +  promoter       UbC promoter: human ubiquitin C promoter
    537..1244    +  CDS            mCherry: mCherry is a basic (constitutively fluorescent) red fluorescent protein published in 2004, derived from Discosoma sp.. It is reported to be a very rapidly-maturing monomer with low acid sensitivity.
   1253..1308    +  polyA_signal   bGH poly(A) signal (fragment): bovine growth hormone polyadenylation signal
   1318..1365    +  polyA_signal   poly(A) signal: synthetic polyadenylation signal
   1370..1966    +  CDS            Rep52 (fragment): REP52_AAV2S - Experimental evidence at protein level: Swiss-Prot protein existence level 1. Plays a critical role during packaging of viral DNA into empty capsids, where they are thought to be part of the packaging motor complex. The single stranded genomic DNA is packaged in a 3' to 5' direction and requires the association between viral DNA and Rep40. Regulates host PKA activity by interacting with host PRKX as a mechanism to interfere with helper virus propagation and to promote its own replication. From Adeno-associated virus 2 (isolate Srivastava/1982) (AAV-2).
   1986..3770    +  CDS            VP1 (fragment): CAPSD_AAV2S - Experimental evidence at protein level: Swiss-Prot protein existence level 1. Capsid protein self-assembles to form an icosahedral capsid with a T=1 symmetry, about 22 nm in diameter, and consisting of 60 copies of three size variants of the capsid protein VP1, VP2 and VP3 which differ in their N-terminus. The capsid encapsulates the genomic ssDNA. Binds to host cell heparan sulfate and uses host ITGA5-ITGB1 as coreceptor on the cell surface to provide virion attachment to target cell. This attachment induces virion internalization predominantly through clathrin-dependent endocyt
   3780..3813    +  protein_bind   lox71: Left element (LE) mutant of loxP (Araki et al., 2010). Cre-mediated recombination occurs in the 8-bp core sequence (GCATACAT). Cre recombinase
   3835..3956    -  polyA_signal   SV40 poly(A) signal: SV40 polyadenylation signal
   3979..4047    -  CDS            large T antigen (fragment): large T antigen from SV40 (simian virus 40)
   4059..4092    -  protein_bind   lox66: Right element (RE) mutant of loxP (Araki et al., 2010). Cre-mediated recombination occurs in the 8-bp core sequence (GCATACAT). Cre recombinase
   4105..4234    +  repeat_region  AAV2 ITR (fragment): inverted terminal repeat of adeno-associated virus serotype 2 inverted
   4385..4489    +  promoter       AmpR promoter: bla
   4490..5350    +  CDS            AmpR: β-lactamase; bla; confers resistance to ampicillin, carbenicillin, and related antibiotics
   5521..6109    +  rep_origin     ori: high-copy-number ColE1/pMB1/pBR322/pUC origin of replication
   6225..43      +  repeat_region  AAV2 ITR (fragment) (across the origin): inverted terminal repeat of adeno-associated virus serotype 2 inverted
>Addgene plasmid #205990 | rAAV9-CAP-in-cis-Lox-AAV | addgene full sequence | sequence record 404980 | Addgene NGS Result
TTGGCCACTCCCTCTCTGCGCGCTCGCTCGCTCACTGAGGCCGCCCGGGCWWWGCCCGGGCGGCCTCAGT
GAGCGAGCGAGCGCGCAGAGAGGGAGTGGCCAACTCCATCACTAGGGGTTCCTACTAGTGGCCTCCGCGC
CGGGTTTTGGCGCCTCCCGCGGGCGCCCCCCTCCTCACGGCGAGCGCTGCCACGTCAGACGAAGGGCGCA
GCGAGCGTCCTGATCCTTCCGCCCGGACGCTCAGGACAGCGGCCCGCTGCTCATAAGACTCGGCCTTAGA
ACCCCAGTATCAGCAGAAGGACATTTTAGGACGGGACTTGGGTGACTCTAGGGCACTGGTTTTCTTTCCA
GAGAGCGGAACAGGCGAGGAAAAGTAGTCCCTTCTCGGCGATTCTGCGGAGGGATCTCCGTGGGGCGGTG
AACGCCGATGATTATATAAGGACGCGCCGGGTGTGGCACAGCTAGTTCCGTCGCAGCCGGGATTTGGGTC
GCGGTTCTTGTTTGTGGATCGCTGTGATCGTCACTTGGCGGCCGCCATGGTCAGCAAGGGCGAGGAGGAT
AACATGGCCATCATCAAGGAGTTCATGCGCTTCAAGGTGCACATGGAGGGCTCCGTGAACGGCCACGAGT
TCGAGATCGAGGGCGAGGGCGAGGGCCGCCCCTACGAGGGCACCCAGACCGCCAAGCTGAAGGTGACCAA
GGGTGGCCCCCTGCCCTTCGCCTGGGACATCCTGTCCCCTCAATTCATGTATGGCTCCAAGGCCTACGTG
AAGCACCCCGCCGACATCCCCGACTACTTGAAGCTGTCCTTCCCCGAGGGCTTCAAGTGGGAGCGCGTGA
TGAACTTCGAGGACGGCGGCGTGGTGACCGTGACCCAGGACTCCTCCTTACAAGACGGCGAGTTCATCTA
CAAAGTGAAGCTGCGCGGCACCAACTTCCCCTCCGACGGCCCCGTAATGCAGAAGAAGACCATGGGCTGG
GAGGCCTCCTCCGAGCGGATGTACCCCGAGGACGGCGCCCTGAAGGGCGAGATCAAGCAGAGGCTGAAGC
TGAAGGACGGCGGCCACTACGACGCTGAGGTCAAGACCACCTACAAGGCCAAGAAGCCCGTGCAGCTGCC
CGGCGCCTACAACGTCAACATCAAGTTGGACATCACCTCCCACAACGAGGACTACACCATCGTGGAACAG
TACGAACGCGCCGAGGGCCGCCACTCCACCGGCGGCATGGACGAGCTGTACAAGTAAAGGATCCCCTCCC
CCGTGCCTTCCTTGACCCTGGAAGGTGCCACTCCCACTGTCCTTTCCTCCTCCTAGGAATAAAATATCTT
TATTTTCATTACATCTGTGTGTTGGTTTTTTGTGTAGATCTGTTCAAATTTGAACTGACTAAGCGGCTCC
CGCCAGATTTTGGCAAGATTACTAAGCAGGAAGTCAAGGACTTTTTTGCTTGGGCAAAGGTCAATCAGGT
GCCGGTGACTCACGAGTTTAAAGTTCCCAGGGAATTGGCGGGAACTAAAGGGGCGGAGAAATCTCTAAAA
CGCCCACTGGGTGACGTCACCAATACTAGCTATAAAAGTCTGGAGAAGCGGGCCAGGCTCTCATTTGTTC
CCGAGACGCCTCGCAGTTCAGACGTGACTGTTGATCCCGCTCCTCTGCGACCGCTAGCTTCGATCAACTA
CGCGGACAGGTACCAAAACAAATGTTCTCGTCACGTGGGCATGAATCTGATGCTGTTTCCCTGCAGACAA
TGCGAGAGACTGAATCAGAATTCAAATATCTGCTTCACTCACGGTGTCAAAGACTGTTTAGAGTGCTTTC
CCGTGTCAGAATCTCAACCCGTTTCTGTCGTCAAAAAGGCGTATCAGAAACTGTGCTACATTCATCACAT
CATGGGAAAGGTGCCAGACGCTTGCACTGCTTGCGACCTGGTCAATGTGGACTTGGATGACTGTGTTTCT
GAACAATAAATGACTTAAACCAGGTATGGCTGCCGATGGTTATCTTCCAGATTGGCTCGAGGACAACCTT
AGTGAAGGAATTCGCGAGTGGTGGGCTTTGAAACCTGGAGCCCCTCAACCCAAGGCAAATCAACAACATC
AAGACAACGCTCGAGGTCTTGTGCTTCCGGGTTACAAATACCTTGGACCCGGCAACGGACTCGACAAGGG
GGAGCCGGTCAACGCAGCAGACGCGGCGGCCCTCGAGCACGACAAGGCCTACGACCAGCAGCTCAAGGCC
GGAGACAACCCGTACCTCAAGTACAACCACGCCGACGCCGAGTTCCAGGAGCGGCTCAAAGAAGATACGT
CTTTTGGGGGCAACCTCGGGCGAGCAGTCTTCCAGGCCAAAAAGAGGCTTCTTGAACCTCTTGGTCTGGT
TGAGGAAGCGGCTAAGACGGCTCCTGGAAAGAAGAGGCCTGTAGAGCAGTCTCCTCAGGAACCGGACTCC
TCCGCGGGTATTGGCAAATCGGGTGCACAGCCCGCTAAAAAGAGACTCAATTTCGGTCAGACTGGCGACA
CAGAGTCAGTCCCAGACCCTCAACCAATCGGAGAACCTCCCGCAGCCCCCTCAGGTGTGGGATCTCTTAC
AATGGCTTCAGGTGGTGGCGCACCAGTGGCAGACAATAACGAAGGTGCCGATGGAGTGGGTAGTTCCTCG
GGAAATTGGCATTGCGATTCCCAATGGCTGGGGGACAGAGTCATCACCACCAGCACCCGAACCTGGGCCC
TGCCCACCTACAACAATCACCTCTACAAGCAAATCTCCAACAGCACATCTGGAGGATCTTCAAATGACAA
CGCCTACTTCGGCTACAGCACCCCCTGGGGGTATTTTGACTTCAACAGATTCCACTGCCACTTCTCACCA
CGTGACTGGCAGCGACTCATCAACAACAACTGGGGATTCCGGCCTAAGCGACTCAACTTCAAGCTCTTCA
ACATTCAGGTCAAAGAGGTTACGGACAACAATGGAGTCAAGACCATCGCCAATAACCTTACCAGCACGGT
CCAGGTCTTCACGGACTCAGACTATCAGCTCCCGTACGTGCTCGGGTCGGCTCACGAGGGCTGCCTCCCG
CCGTTCCCAGCGGACGTTTTCATGATTCCTCAGTACGGGTATCTGACGCTTAATGATGGAAGCCAGGCCG
TGGGTCGTTCGTCCTTTTACTGCCTGGAATATTTCCCGTCGCAAATGCTAAGAACGGGTAACAACTTCCA
GTTCAGCTACGAGTTTGAGAACGTACCTTTCCATAGCAGCTACGCTCACAGCCAAAGCCTGGACCGACTA
ATGAATCCACTCATCGACCAATACTTGTACTATCTCTCTAGAACTATTACCGGTTGGGTTCAAAACCAAG
GAATACTTCCGGGTATGGTTTGGCAGGACAGAGATGTGTACCTGCAAGGACCCATTTGGGCCAAAATTCC
TCACACGGACGGCAACTTTCACCCTTCTCCGCTGATGGGAGGGTTTGGAATGAAGCACCCGCCTCCTCAG
ATCCTCATCAAAAACACACCTGTACCTGCGGATCCTCCAACGGCCTTCAACAAGGACAAGCTGAACTCTT
TCATCACCCAGTATTCTACTGGCCAAGTCAGCGTGGAGATCGAGTGGGAGCTGCAGAAGGAAAACAGCAA
GCGCTGGAACCCGGAGATCCAGTACACTTCCAACTATTACAAGTCTAATAATGTTGAATTTGCTGTTAAT
ACTGAAGGTGTATATAGTGAACCCCGCCCCATTGGCACCAGATACCTGACTCGTAATCTGTAAGTCGACT
ACCGTTCGTATAGCATACATTATACGAAGTTATCATATGTTCGAGCAGACATGATAAGATACATTGATGA
GTTTGGACAAACCACAACTAGAATGCAGTGAAAAAAATGCTTTATTTGTGAAATTTGTGATGCTATTGCT
TTATTTGTAACCATTATAAGCTGCAATAAACAAGTTAACAACAACAATTGCATTCATTTTATGTTTCAGG
TTCAGGGGGAGATGTGGGAGGTTTTTTAAAGCAAGTAAAACCTCTACAAATGTGGTAAAATCGAGCTCTA
CCGTTCGTATAATGTATGCTATACGAAGTTATGATATCAAGCTTAGGAACCCCTAGTGATGGAGTTGGCC
ACTCCCTCTCTGCGCGCTCGCTCGCTCACTGAGGCCGGGCGACCAAAGGTCGCCCGACGCCCGGGCTTTG
CCCGGGCGGCCTCAGTGAGCGAGCGAGCGCGCAGAGAGGGAGTGGCCAAGCTAGCGGGCGATTAAGGAAA
GGGCTAGATCATTCTTGAAGACGAAAGGGCCTCGTGATACGCCTATTTTTATAGGTTAATGTCATGATAA
TAATGGTTTCTTAGACGTCAGGTGGCACTTTTCGGGGAAATGTGCGCGGAACCCCTATTTGTTTATTTTT
CTAAATACATTCAAATATGTATCCGCTCATGAGACAATAACCCTGATAAATGCTTCAATAATATTGAAAA
AGGAAGAGTATGAGTATTCAACATTTCCGTGTCGCCCTTATTCCCTTTTTTGCGGCATTTTGCCTTCCTG
TTTTTGCTCACCCAGAAACGCTGGTGAAAGTAAAAGATGCTGAAGATCAGTTGGGTGCACGAGTGGGTTA
CATCGAACTGGATCTCAACAGCGGTAAGATCCTTGAGAGTTTTCGCCCCGAAGAACGTTTTCCAATGATG
AGCACTTTTAAAGTTCTGCTATGTGGCGCGGTATTATCCCGTGTTGACGCCGGGCAAGAGCAACTCGGTC
GCCGCATACACTATTCTCAGAATGACTTGGTTGAGTACTCACCAGTCACAGAAAAGCATCTTACGGATGG
CATGACAGTAAGAGAATTATGCAGTGCTGCCATAACCATGAGTGATAACACTGCGGCCAACTTACTTCTG
ACAACGATCGGAGGACCGAAGGAGCTAACCGCTTTTTTGCACAACATGGGGGATCATGTAACTCGCCTTG
ATCGTTGGGAACCGGAGCTGAATGAAGCCATACCAAACGACGAGCGTGACACCACGATGCCTGTAGCAAT
GGCAACAACGTTGCGCAAACTATTAACTGGCGAACTACTTACTCTAGCTTCCCGGCAACAATTAATAGAC
TGGATGGAGGCGGATAAAGTTGCAGGACCACTTCTGCGCTCGGCCCTTCCGGCTGGCTGGTTTATTGCTG
ATAAATCTGGAGCCGGTGAGCGTGGGTCTCGCGGTATCATTGCAGCACTGGGGCCAGATGGTAAGCCCTC
CCGTATCGTAGTTATCTACACGACGGGGAGTCAGGCAACTATGGATGAACGAAATAGACAGATCGCTGAG
ATAGGTGCCTCACTGATTAAGCATTGGTAACTGTCAGACCAAGTTTACTCATATATACTTTAGATTGATT
TAAAACTTCATTTTTAATTTAAAAGGATCTAGGTGAAGATCCTTTTTGATAATCTCATGACCAAAATCCC
TTAACGTGAGTTTTCGTTCCACTGAGCGTCAGACCCCGTAGAAAAGATCAAAGGATCTTCTTGAGATCCT
TTTTTTCTGCGCGTAATCTGCTGCTTGCAAACAAAAAAACCACCGCTACCAGCGGTGGTTTGTTTGCCGG
ATCAAGAGCTACCAACTCTTTTTCCGAAGGTAACTGGCTTCAGCAGAGCGCAGATACCAAATACTGTTCT
TCTAGTGTAGCCGTAGTTAGGCCACCACTTCAAGAACTCTGTAGCACCGCCTACATACCTCGCTCTGCTA
ATCCTGTTACCAGTGGCTGCTGCCAGTGGCGATAAGTCGTGTCTTACCGGGTTGGACTCAAGACGATAGT
TACCGGATAAGGCGCAGCGGTCGGGCTGAACGGGGGGTTCGTGCACACAGCCCAGCTTGGAGCGAACGAC
CTACACCGAACTGAGATACCTACAGCGTGAGCTATGAGAAAGCGCCACGCTTCCCGAAGGGAGAAAGGCG
GACAGGTATCCGGTAAGCGGCAGGGTCGGAACAGGAGAGCGCACGAGGGAGCTTCCAGGGGGAAACGCCT
GGTATCTTTATAGTCCTGTCGGGTTTCGCCACCTCTGACTTGAGCGTCGATTTTTGTGATGCTCGTCAGG
GGGGCGGAGCCTATGGAAAAACGCCAGCAACGCGGCCTTTTTACGGTTCCTGGCCTTTTGCTGGCCTTTT
GCTCACATGTAATAAACACACACACACCAACAACCGTGGTTGGTTGTTGTGTTGGTTTATTCTCGAG
